>Addgene plasmid #63382 | pFusX3-37 | depositor partial sequence | sequence record 105282 | pFusX3_GCA
AGTCTTAAGCGTCTCCATGGCCTGACCCCGGACCAAGTGGTGGCTATCGCCAGCAACAATGGCGGCAAGC
AAGCGCTCGAAACGGTGCAGCGGCTGTTGCCGGTGCTGTGCCAGGACCATGGCCTCACACCCGATCAGGT
CGTGGCTATCGCCAGCCACGATGGCGGCAAGCAAGCGCTCGAAACGGTGCAGCGGCTGTTGCCGGTGCTG
TGCCAGGACCATGGCCTGACCCCGGACCAAGTGGTGGCTATCGCCAGCAACATTGGCGGCAAGCAAGCGC
TCGAAACGGTGCAGCGGCTGTTGCCGGTGCTGTGCCAGGACCATGGCCTGCGAGACGTC
