>Addgene plasmid #63382 | pFusX3-37 | depositor partial sequence | sequence record 105283 | FusX3
CGTCTCCATGGCCTGACCCCGGACCAAGTGGTGGCTATCGAGACCGGCGCCGCTACGGGCGCGTCCCATT
CGCCATTCAGGCTGCGCAACTGTTGGGAAGGGCGATCGGTGCGGGCTCTTCGCTATTACGCCAGCTGGCG
AAAGGGGGATGTGCTGCAAGGCGATTAAGTTGGGAACGCCAGGGTTTTCCCAGTCACGACGTTGTAAAAC
GACGGCCAGTGAGCGCGCGTAATCGACTCACTATAGGGCGAATTGGGTACCGGGCCCCCCCTCGAGGTCC
TCCAGCTTTTGTTCCCTTTAGTGAGGGTTAATTGCGCGCTTGGCGTAATCATGGTCATAGCTGTTTCCTG
TGTGAAATTGTTATCCGCTCACAATTCCACACAACATACGAGCCGGAAGCATAAAGTGTAAAGCCTGGGG
TGCCTAATGAGTGAGCTAACTCACATTAATTGCGTTGCGCTCACTGCCCGCTTTCCACCGGTGGTCTCTG
GCGGCAAGCAAGCGCTCGAAACGGTGCAGCGGCTGTTGCCGGTGCTGTGCCAGGACCATGGCCTGCGAGA
CGTCTAGACCAGCCAGGACAGAAATGCCTCGACTTCGCTGCTACCCAAGGTTGCCGGGTGACGCACACCG
TGGAAACGGATGAAGGCACGAACCCAGTGGACATAAGCCTGTTCGGTTCGTAAGCTGTAATGCAAGTAGC
GTATGCGCTCACGCAACTGGTCCAGAACCTTGACCGAACGCAGCGGTGGTAACGGCGCAGTGGCGGTTTT
CATGGCTTGTTATGACTGTTTTTTTGGGGTACAGTCTATGCCTCGGGCATCCAAGCAGCAAGCGCGTTAC
GCCGTGGGTCGATGTTTGATGTTATGGAGCAGCAACGATGTTACGCAGCAGGGCAGTCGCCCTAAAACAA
AGTTAAACATTATGAGGGAAGCGGTGATCGCCGAAGTATCGACTCAACTATCAGAGGTAGTTGGCGTCAT
CGAGCGCCATCTCGAACCGACGTTGCTGGCCGTACATTTGTACGGCTCCGCAGTGGATGGCGGCCTGAAG
CCACACAGTGATATTGATTTGCTGGTTACGGTGACCGTAAGGCTTGATGAAACAACGCGGCGAGCTTTGA
TCAACGACCTTTTGGAAACTTCGGCTTCCCCTGGAGAGAGCGAGATTCTCCGCGCTGTAGAAGTCACCAT
TGTTGTGCACGACGACATCATTCCGTGGCGTTATCCAGCTAAGCGCGAACTGCAATTTGGAGAATGGCAG
CGCAATGACATTCTTGCAGGTATCTTCGAGCCAGCCACGATCGACATTGATCTGGCTATCTTGCTGACAA
AAGCAAGAGAACATAGCGTTGCCTTGGTAGGTCCAGCGGCGGAGGAACTCTTTGATCCGGTTCCTGAACA
GGATCTATTTGAGGCGCTAAATGAAACCTTAACGCTATGGAACTCGCCGCCCGACTGGGCTGGCGATGAG
CGAAATGTAGTGCTTACGTTGTCCCGCATTTGGTACAGCGCAGTAACCGGCAAAATCGCGCCGAAGGATG
TCGCTGCCGACTGGGCAATGGAGCGCCTGCCGGCCCAGTATCAGCCCGTCATACTTGAAGCTAGACAGGC
TTATCTTGGACAAGAAGAAGATCGCTTGGCCTCGCGCGCAGATCAGTTGGAAGAATTTGTCCACTACGTG
AAAGGCGAGATCACCAAGGTAGTCGGCAAATAACCCTCGAGCCACCCATGACCAAAATCCCTTAACGTGA
GTTACGCGTCGTTCCACTGAGCGTCAGACCCCGTAGAAAAGATCAAAGGATCTTCTTGAGATCCTTTTTT
TCTGCGCGTAATCTGCTGCTTGCAAACAAAAAAACCACCGCTACCAGCGGTGGTTTGTTTGCCGGATCAA
GAGCTACCAACTCTTTTTCCGAAGGTAACTGGCTTCAGCAGAGCGCAGATACCAAATACTGTCCTTCTAG
TGTAGCCGTAGTTAGGCCACCACTTCAAGAACTCTGTAGCACCGCCTACATACCTCGCTCTGCTAATCCT
GTTACCAGTGGCTGCTGCCAGTGGCGATAAGTCGTGTCTTACCGGGTTGGACTCAAGACGATAGTTACCG
GATAAGGCGCAGCGGTCGGGCTGAACGGGGGGTTCGTGCACACAGCCCAGCTTGGAGCGAACGACCTACA
CCGAACTGAGATACCTACAGCGTGAGCATTGAGAAAGCGCCACGCTTCCCGAAGGGAGAAAGGCGGACAG
GTATCCGGTAAGCGGCAGGGTCGGAACAGGAGAGCGCACGAGGGAGCTTCCAGGGGGAAACGCCTGGTAT
CTTTATAGTCCTGTCGGGTTTCGCCACCTCTGACTTGAGCGTCGATTTTTGTGATGCTCGTCAGGGGGGC
GGAGCCTATGGAAAAACGCCAGCAACGCGGCCTTTTTACGGTTCCTGGCCTTTTGCTGGCCTTTTGCTCA
CATGTTCTTTCCTGCGTTATCCCCTGATTCTGTGGATAACCGTATTACCGCCTTTGAGTGAGCTGATACC
GCTCGCCGCAGCCGAACGACCGAGCGCAGCGAGTCAGTGAGCGAGGAAGCGGAAGAGCGCCCAATACGCA
AACCGCCTCTCCCCGCGCGTTGGCCGATTCATTAATGCAGCTGGCACGACAGGTTTCCCGACTGGAAAGC
GGGCAGTGAGCGCAACGCAATTAATACGCGTACCGCTAGCCAGGAAGAGTTTGTAGAAACGCAAAAAGGC
CATCCGTCAGGATGGCCTTCTGCTTAGTTTGATGCCTGGCAGTTTATGGCGGGCGTCCTGCCCGCCACCC
TCCGGGCCGTTGCTTCACAACGTTCAAATCCGCTCCCGGCGGATTTGTCCTACTCAGGAGAGCGTTCACC
GACAAACAACAGATAAAACGAAAGGCCCAGTCTTCCGACTGAGCCTTTCGTTTTATTTGATGCCTGGCAG
TTCCCTACTCTCGCGTTAACGCTAGCATGGATGTTTTCCCAGTCACGACGTTGTAAAACGACGGCCAGTC
TTAAG
