>Addgene plasmid #63382 | pFusX3-37 | addgene partial sequence | sequence record 115540 | pCR8_R1 5'-cgaaccgaacaggcttatgt-3'
GTGCGTCACCCGGCAACCTTGGGTAGCAGCGAAGTCGAGGCATTTCTGTCCTGGCTGGTCTAGACGTCTC
GCAGGCCATGGTCCTGGCACAGCACCGGCAACAGCCGCTGCACCGTTTCGAGCGCTTGCTTGCCGCCAAT
GTTGCTGGCGATAGCCACCACTTGGTCCGGGGTCAGGCCATGGTCCTGGCACAGCACCGGCAACAGCCGC
TGCACCGTTTCGAGCGCTTGCTTGCCGCCATCGTGGCTGGCGATAGCCACGACCTGATCGGGTGTGAGGC
CATGGTCCTGGCACAGCACCGGCAACAGCCGCTGCACCGTTTCGAGCGCTTGCTTGCCGCCATTGTTGCT
GGCGATAGCCACCACTTGGTCCGGGGTCAGGCCATGGAGACGCTTAAGACTGGCCGTCGTTTTACAACGT
CGTGACTGGGAAAACATCCATGCTAGCGTTAACGCGAGAGTAGGGAACTGCCAGGCATCAAATAAAACGA
AAGGCTCAGTCGGAAGACTGGGCCTTTCGTTTTATCTGTTGTTTGTCGGTGAACGCTCTCCTGAGTAGGA
CAAATCCGCCGGGAGCGGATTTGAACGTTGTGAAGCAACGGCCCGGAGGGTGGCGGGCAGGACGCCCGCC
ATAAACTGCCAGGCATCAAACTAAGCAGAAGGCCA
