[The description below was written by a language model from this plasmid's Addgene catalogue record.]
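Description:
pFusX3-37 is a bacterial library plasmid from the FusX TALE assembly system, a one-step method for building custom TAL effector arrays for genome engineering. It is built on the FusX3 backbone (about 3 kb without insert), is classed as a TALEN-type vector, and is maintained as a high-copy plasmid in E. coli under spectinomycin selection. The record does not list the origin of replication or any other backbone features, and no feature table is provided, so the detailed architecture outside the insert cannot be described here.

The payload is a synthetic, pre-assembled trimer of TALE repeat modules carrying the repeat-variable diresidues NN, HD and NI, in that order. Under the standard TALE recognition code these RVDs specify G, C and A respectively, which matches the alternative insert name X3_GCA. The trimer is designated to occupy RVD positions 7 to 9 of the final array, so this plasmid is one member of a set of position-specific triplet plasmids from which the user picks the one matching the target DNA sequence at those positions. The insert was introduced using BsaI sites that were destroyed during cloning, consistent with Golden Gate-style construction using type IIS enzymes, which cut outside their recognition sites and leave defined overhangs for ordered, seamless joining of repeat blocks.

In use, pFusX3-37 is combined with the corresponding plasmids for the other array positions and a receiver vector to assemble a full-length TALE DNA-binding domain, typically for TALEN production. It has no expression function of its own according to the record; it serves as a modular donor of repeat coding sequence.
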