Addgene plasmid #63382: pFusX3-37
Purpose: Encodes RVD positions 7-9 in TALEN assembly
Depositing lab: Stephen Ekker. Depositing organization: Mayo Foundation for Medical Education and Research. Publication: FusX: A rapid one-step TALE assembly system for genome science. Ma AC, McNulty MS, Tanya PL, Jarryd CM, Martinez-Galvez G, Argue DP, Lee HB, Urban MD, Bullard CE, Blackburn PR, Man TK, Clark KJ, Ekker SC. Hum Gene Ther. 2016 Jun;27(6):451-63. doi: 10.1089/hum.2015.172 PubMed 26854857.
Backbone
  Vector backbone: FusX3
  Backbone size w/o insert (bp): 3015
  Vector type: TALEN
Growth in bacteria
  Bacterial resistance: Spectinomycin, 50 μg/mL
  Growth temperature: 37°C
  Growth strain: DH5alpha
  Copy number: High Copy
Gene/Insert
  Gene/Insert name: NN HD NI (alt name: X3_GCA)
  Species: Synthetic
  Mutation: none
  Cloning method: Restriction Enzyme; 5′ cloning site BsaI (destroyed during cloning); 3′ cloning site BsaI (destroyed during cloning)
  Sequencing primers: 5′ pCR8_F1; 3′ pCR8_R1
Terms and licenses: Academic/Nonprofit Terms; Industry Terms: Not Available to Industry
How to cite: pFusX3-37 was a gift from Stephen Ekker (Addgene plasmid # 63382 ; http://n2t.net/addgene:63382 ; RRID:Addgene_63382)
